Addgene plasmid #232757: NONO1_IDR-EGFP
Purpose: Expresses NONO1_IDR-EGFP
Depositing lab: Isaac Hilton. Depositing organization: Rice University. Publication: Biomolecular condensation of human IDRs initiates endogenous transcription via intrachromosomal looping or high-density promoter localization. Li J, Liu S, Kim S, Goell J, Drum ZA, Flores JP, Ma AJ, Mahata B, Escobar M, Raterink A, Ahn JH, Teran ER, Guerra-Resendez RS, Zhou Y, Yu B, Diehl MR, Wang GG, Gustavsson AK, Phanstiel DH, Hilton IB. Nucleic Acids Res. 2025 Feb 8;53(4):gkaf056. doi: 10.1093/nar/gkaf056. PubMed 39933697.
Backbone
  Vector backbone: LentiCRISPRv2
  Vector type: Lentiviral
Growth in bacteria
  Bacterial resistance: Ampicillin, 100 μg/mL
  Growth temperature: 37°C
  Growth strain: NEB Stable
  Copy number: High Copy
Gene/Insert
  Gene/Insert name: NONO1_IDR-EGFP
  Species: H. sapiens (human)
  Entrez Gene: NONO (a.k.a. MRXS34, NMT55, NRB54, P54, P54NRB, PPP1R114)
  Promoter: EF1a
  Cloning method: Gibson Cloning
Terms and licenses: Academic/Nonprofit Terms; Industry Terms: Not Available to Industry
How to cite: NONO1_IDR-EGFP was a gift from Isaac Hilton (Addgene plasmid # 232757 ; http://n2t.net/addgene:232757 ; RRID:Addgene_232757)
