[The description below was written by a language model from this plasmid's Addgene catalogue record and pLannotate feature annotations shown in this document.]
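Description:
NONO1_IDR-EGFP is a third-generation-style, self-inactivating HIV-1 lentiviral transfer plasmid built on the LentiCRISPRv2 backbone for expressing a fragment of human NONO fused to EGFP in mammalian cells. It is propagated in E. coli through a high-copy ColE1/pUC-type origin with ampicillin selection (AmpR), and also carries an f1 origin. Outside the proviral region the backbone retains an SV40 promoter/EM7-driven BleoR cassette with an SV40 poly(A) signal, plus a bGH poly(A) signal downstream of the 3' LTR.

The viral genome is transcribed from a CMV enhancer/promoter joined to a truncated 5' LTR. It contains the Ψ packaging signal with a partial gag sequence, the RRE for Rev-dependent nuclear export, the cPPT/CTS, a WPRE to boost transcript expression, and a ΔU3 3' LTR that inactivates LTR promoter activity after integration. Within this frame, an EF-1α core promoter drives a NONO coding fragment, named in the record as an intrinsically disordered region (IDR), followed directly by EGFP, consistent with a C-terminal fluorescent fusion. A separate hPGK promoter drives blasticidin S deaminase, allowing selection of transduced cells with blasticidin. A S. pyogenes gRNA scaffold remains from the parental vector, but no U6 promoter or Cas9 is annotated, so this appears to be a backbone remnant rather than a functional guide cassette.

The stated purpose is simply expression of NONO1_IDR-EGFP. The associated publication concerns biomolecular condensation of human IDRs and transcriptional activation, which suggests use in visualising the localisation or condensate behaviour of this IDR in live cells.
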