Features (pLannotate 1.2.2; 34 found; start..end, strand, type, name):
    512..531     +  misc_feature   cPPT/CTS (fragment): central polypurine tract and central termination sequence of HIV-1
    533..766     +  LTR            3' LTR (ΔU3): self-inactivating 3' long terminal repeat (LTR) from HIV-1
    798..1022    +  polyA_signal   bGH poly(A) signal: bovine growth hormone polyadenylation signal
   1026..1047    +  promoter       SV40 promoter (fragment): SV40 enhancer and early promoter
   1068..1496    +  rep_origin     f1 ori (sequence partly withheld): f1 bacteriophage origin of replication; arrow indicates direction of (+) strand synthesis
   1510..1839    +  promoter       SV40 promoter: SV40 enhancer and early promoter
   1887..1934    +  promoter       EM7 promoter: synthetic bacterial promoter&nbsp
   1953..2327    +  CDS            BleoR: antibiotic-binding protein; Sh ble from Streptoalloteichus hindustanus; confers resistance to bleomycin, phleomycin, and Zeocin™
   2337..2462    +  CDS            ble (fragment): BLE_KLEPN - Experimental evidence at protein level: Swiss-Prot protein existence level 1. Binding protein with a strong affinity to the bleomycin family of antibiotics. Binds to CL990; an antimitotic-antibiotic compound. From Klebsiella pneumoniae.
   2457..2578    +  polyA_signal   SV40 poly(A) signal: SV40 polyadenylation signal
   2649..2671    -  protein_bind   lac operator (fragment): The lac repressor binds to the lac operator to inhibit transcription in E. coli. This inhibition can be relieved by adding lactose or isopropyl-β-D-thiogalactopyranoside (IPTG). lac repressor encoded by lacI
   2675..2705    -  promoter       lac promoter: promoter for the E. coli lac operon
   2720..2741    -  protein_bind   CAP binding site: CAP binding activates transcription in the presence of cAMP. E. coli catabolite activator protein
   2754..2846    -  CDS            lacI (fragment): lac repressor; lacI; The lac repressor binds to the lac operator to inhibit transcription in E. coli. This inhibition can be relieved by adding lactose or isopropyl-β-D-thiogalactopyranoside (IPTG).
   3029..3617    -  rep_origin     ori: high-copy-number ColE1/pMB1/pBR322/pUC origin of replication
   3788..4648    -  CDS            AmpR: β-lactamase; bla; confers resistance to ampicillin, carbenicillin, and related antibiotics
   4649..4753    -  promoter       AmpR promoter: bla
   4812..4864    -  misc_feature   bom (fragment): basis of mobility region from pBR322
   5019..5398    +  enhancer       CMV enhancer: human cytomegalovirus immediate early enhancer
   5399..5598    +  promoter       CMV promoter: human cytomegalovirus (CMV) immediate early promoter
   5616..5796    +  LTR            5' LTR (truncated): truncated 5' long terminal repeat (LTR) from HIV-1
   5843..5968    +  misc_feature   HIV-1 Ψ: packaging signal of human immunodeficiency virus type 1
   5952..6315    +  CDS            HIV-1 gag (fragment): gag protein from human immunodeficiency virus 1; gag
   6461..6694    +  misc_feature   RRE: The Rev response element (RRE) of HIV-1 allows for Rev-dependent mRNA export from the nucleus to the cytoplasm.
   7071..7171    +  CDS            Rev (fragment): human immunodeficiency virus 1 (HIV-1) Rev protein; rev; enhances nuclear export of unspliced and incompletely spliced viral mRNAs
   7221..7338    +  misc_feature   cPPT/CTS: central polypurine tract and central termination sequence of HIV-1
   7470..7545    +  misc_RNA       gRNA scaffold: guide RNA scaffold for the Streptococcus pyogenes CRISPR/Cas9 system
   7563..7581    +  CDS            small t antigen (fragment): SV40 (simian virus 40) small t antigen
   7607..7818    +  promoter       EF-1α core promoter: core promoter for human elongation factor EF-1α
   7843..8973    +  CDS            NONO (fragment): NONO_HUMAN - Also known as NRB54. Experimental evidence at protein level: Swiss-Prot protein existence level 1. DNA- and RNA binding protein, involved in several nuclear processes. Binds the conventional octamer sequence in double-stranded DNA. Also binds single-stranded DNA and RNA at a site independent of the duplex site. Involved in pre-mRNA splicing, probably as a heterodimer with SFPQ. Interacts with U5 snRNA, probably by binding to a purine-rich sequence located on the 3' side of U5 snRNA stem 1b. Together with PSPC1, required for the formation of nuclear paraspeckles. The SFPQ-NONO hete
   8980..9696    +  CDS            EGFP: EGFP is a basic (constitutively fluorescent) green fluorescent protein published in 1996, derived from Aequorea victoria. It is reported to be a rapidly-maturing weak dimer with moderate acid sensitivity.
   9706..10216   +  promoter       hPGK promoter: human phosphoglycerate kinase 1 promoter
  10227..10625   +  CDS            BSD: blasticidin S deaminase; Aspergillus terreus BSD; confers resistance to blasticidin
  10636..461     +  misc_feature   WPRE (across the origin): woodchuck hepatitis virus posttranscriptional regulatory element
>Addgene plasmid #232757 | NONO1_IDR-EGFP | addgene full sequence | sequence record 463048 | Addgene NGS Result
CATTTTCTCCTCCTTGTATAAATCCTGGTTGCTGTCTCTTTATGAGGAGTTGTGGCCCGTTGTCAGGCAA
CGTGGCGTGGTGTGCACTGTGTTTGCTGACGCAACCCCCACTGGTTGGGGCATTGCCACCACCTGTCAGC
TCCTTTCCGGGACTTTCGCTTTCCCCCTCCCTATTGCCACGGCGGAACTCATCGCCGCCTGCCTTGCCCG
CTGCTGGACAGGGGCTCGGCTGTTGGGCACTGACAATTCCGTGGTGTTGTCGGGGAAATCATCGTCCTTT
CCTTGGCTGCTCGCCTGTGTTGCCACCTGGATTCTGCGCGGGACGTCCTTCTGCTACGTCCCTTCGGCCC
TCAATCCAGCGGACCTTCCTTCCCGCGGCCTGCTGCCGGCTCTGCGGCCTCTTCCGCGTCTTCGCCTTCG
CCCTCAGACGAGTCGGATCTCCCTTTGGGCCGCCTCCCCGCGTCGACTTTAAGACCAATGACTTACAAGG
CAGCTGTAGATCTTAGCCACTTTTTAAAAGAAAAGGGGGGACTGGAAGGGCTAATTCACTCCCAACGAAG
ACAAGATCTGCTTTTTGCTTGTACTGGGTCTCTCTGGTTAGACCAGATCTGAGCCTGGGAGCTCTCTGGC
TAACTAGGGAACCCACTGCTTAAGCCTCAATAAAGCTTGCCTTGAGTGCTTCAAGTAGTGTGTGCCCGTC
TGTTGTGTGACTCTGGTAACTAGAGATCCCTCAGACCCTTTTAGTCAGTGTGGAAAATCTCTAGCAGGGC
CCGTTTAAACCCGCTGATCAGCCTCGACTGTGCCTTCTAGTTGCCAGCCATCTGTTGTTTGCCCCTCCCC
CGTGCCTTCCTTGACCCTGGAAGGTGCCACTCCCACTGTCCTTTCCTAATAAAATGAGGAAATTGCATCG
CATTGTCTGAGTAGGTGTCATTCTATTCTGGGGGGTGGGGTGGGGCAGGACAGCAAGGGGGAGGATTGGG
AAGACAATAGCAGGCATGCTGGGGATGCGGTGGGCTCTATGGCTTCTGAGGCGGAAAGAACCAGCTGGGG
CTCTAGGGGGTATCCCC
[124 nt withheld, positions 1068-1191]
C
[91 nt withheld, positions 1193-1283]
A
[49 nt withheld, positions 1285-1333]
CCTTTGACGTTGGAGTCCACGTTCTTT
[37 nt withheld, positions 1361-1397]
ACCCTATCTCGGTCTATTCTTTTGATTTATAAGGGATTTTGCCGATTTCGGCCTATTGGTTAAAAAATGA
GCTGATTTAACAAAAATTTAACGCGAATTAATTCTGTGGAATGTGTGTCAGTTAGGGTGTGGAAAGTCCC
CAGGCTCCCCAGCAGGCAGAAGTATGCAAAGCATGCATCTCAATTAGTCAGCAACCAGGTGTGGAAAGTC
CCCAGGCTCCCCAGCAGGCAGAAGTATGCAAAGCATGCATCTCAATTAGTCAGCAACCATAGTCCCGCCC
CTAACTCCGCCCATCCCGCCCCTAACTCCGCCCAGTTCCGCCCATTCTCCGCCCCATGGCTGACTAATTT
TTTTTATTTATGCAGAGGCCGAGGCCGCCTCTGCCTCTGAGCTATTCCAGAAGTAGTGAGGAGGCTTTTT
TGGAGGCCTAGGCTTTTGCAAAAAGCTCCCGGGAGCTTGTATATCCATTTTCGGATCTGATCAGCACGTG
TTGACAATTAATCATCGGCATAGTATATCGGCATAGTATAATACGACAAGGTGAGGAACTAAACCATGGC
CAAGTTGACCAGTGCCGTTCCGGTGCTCACCGCGCGCGACGTCGCCGGAGCGGTCGAGTTCTGGACCGAC
CGGCTCGGGTTCTCCCGGGACTTCGTGGAGGACGACTTCGCCGGTGTGGTCCGGGACGACGTGACCCTGT
TCATCAGCGCGGTCCAGGACCAGGTGGTGCCGGACAACACCCTGGCCTGGGTGTGGGTGCGCGGCCTGGA
CGAGCTGTACGCCGAGTGGTCGGAGGTCGTGTCCACGAACTTCCGGGACGCCTCCGGGCCGGCCATGACC
GAGATCGGCGAGCAGCCGTGGGGGCGGGAGTTCGCCCTGCGCGACCCGGCCGGCAACTGCGTGCACTTCG
TGGCCGAGGAGCAGGACTGACACGTGCTACGAGATTTCGATTCCACCGCCGCCTTCTATGAAAGGTTGGG
CTTCGGAATCGTTTTCCGGGACGCCGGCTGGATGATCCTCCAGCGCGGGGATCTCATGCTGGAGTTCTTC
GCCCACCCCAACTTGTTTATTGCAGCTTATAATGGTTACAAATAAAGCAATAGCATCACAAATTTCACAA
ATAAAGCATTTTTTTCACTGCATTCTAGTTGTGGTTTGTCCAAACTCATCAATGTATCTTATCATGTCTG
TATACCGTCGACCTCTAGCTAGAGCTTGGCGTAATCATGGTCATAGCTGTTTCCTGTGTGAAATTGTTAT
CCGCTCACAATTCCACACAACATACGAGCCGGAAGCATAAAGTGTAAAGCCTGGGGTGCCTAATGAGTGA
GCTAACTCACATTAATTGCGTTGCGCTCACTGCCCGCTTTCCAGTCGGGAAACCTGTCGTGCCAGCTGCA
TTAATGAATCGGCCAACGCGCGGGGAGAGGCGGTTTGCGTATTGGGCGCTCTTCCGCTTCCTCGCTCACT
GACTCGCTGCGCTCGGTCGTTCGGCTGCGGCGAGCGGTATCAGCTCACTCAAAGGCGGTAATACGGTTAT
CCACAGAATCAGGGGATAACGCAGGAAAGAACATGTGAGCAAAAGGCCAGCAAAAGGCCAGGAACCGTAA
AAAGGCCGCGTTGCTGGCGTTTTTCCATAGGCTCCGCCCCCCTGACGAGCATCACAAAAATCGACGCTCA
AGTCAGAGGTGGCGAAACCCGACAGGACTATAAAGATACCAGGCGTTTCCCCCTGGAAGCTCCCTCGTGC
GCTCTCCTGTTCCGACCCTGCCGCTTACCGGATACCTGTCCGCCTTTCTCCCTTCGGGAAGCGTGGCGCT
TTCTCATAGCTCACGCTGTAGGTATCTCAGTTCGGTGTAGGTCGTTCGCTCCAAGCTGGGCTGTGTGCAC
GAACCCCCCGTTCAGCCCGACCGCTGCGCCTTATCCGGTAACTATCGTCTTGAGTCCAACCCGGTAAGAC
ACGACTTATCGCCACTGGCAGCAGCCACTGGTAACAGGATTAGCAGAGCGAGGTATGTAGGCGGTGCTAC
AGAGTTCTTGAAGTGGTGGCCTAACTACGGCTACACTAGAAGAACAGTATTTGGTATCTGCGCTCTGCTG
AAGCCAGTTACCTTCGGAAAAAGAGTTGGTAGCTCTTGATCCGGCAAACAAACCACCGCTGGTAGCGGTG
GTTTTTTTGTTTGCAAGCAGCAGATTACGCGCAGAAAAAAAGGATCTCAAGAAGATCCTTTGATCTTTTC
TACGGGGTCTGACGCTCAGTGGAACGAAAACTCACGTTAAGGGATTTTGGTCATGAGATTATCAAAAAGG
ATCTTCACCTAGATCCTTTTAAATTAAAAATGAAGTTTTAAATCAATCTAAAGTATATATGAGTAAACTT
GGTCTGACAGTTACCAATGCTTAATCAGTGAGGCACCTATCTCAGCGATCTGTCTATTTCGTTCATCCAT
AGTTGCCTGACTCCCCGTCGTGTAGATAACTACGATACGGGAGGGCTTACCATCTGGCCCCAGTGCTGCA
ATGATACCGCGAGACCCACGCTCACCGGCTCCAGATTTATCAGCAATAAACCAGCCAGCCGGAAGGGCCG
AGCGCAGAAGTGGTCCTGCAACTTTATCCGCCTCCATCCAGTCTATTAATTGTTGCCGGGAAGCTAGAGT
AAGTAGTTCGCCAGTTAATAGTTTGCGCAACGTTGTTGCCATTGCTACAGGCATCGTGGTGTCACGCTCG
TCGTTTGGTATGGCTTCATTCAGCTCCGGTTCCCAACGATCAAGGCGAGTTACATGATCCCCCATGTTGT
GCAAAAAAGCGGTTAGCTCCTTCGGTCCTCCGATCGTTGTCAGAAGTAAGTTGGCCGCAGTGTTATCACT
CATGGTTATGGCAGCACTGCATAATTCTCTTACTGTCATGCCATCCGTAAGATGCTTTTCTGTGACTGGT
GAGTACTCAACCAAGTCATTCTGAGAATAGTGTATGCGGCGACCGAGTTGCTCTTGCCCGGCGTCAATAC
GGGATAATACCGCGCCACATAGCAGAACTTTAAAAGTGCTCATCATTGGAAAACGTTCTTCGGGGCGAAA
ACTCTCAAGGATCTTACCGCTGTTGAGATCCAGTTCGATGTAACCCACTCGTGCACCCAACTGATCTTCA
GCATCTTTTACTTTCACCAGCGTTTCTGGGTGAGCAAAAACAGGAAGGCAAAATGCCGCAAAAAAGGGAA
TAAGGGCGACACGGAAATGTTGAATACTCATACTCTTCCTTTTTCAATATTATTGAAGCATTTATCAGGG
TTATTGTCTCATGAGCGGATACATATTTGAATGTATTTAGAAAAATAAACAAATAGGGGTTCCGCGCACA
TTTCCCCGAAAAGTGCCACCTGACGTCGACGGATCGGGAGATCTCCCGATCCCCTATGGTGCACTCTCAG
TACAATCTGCTCTGATGCCGCATAGTTAAGCCAGTATCTGCTCCCTGCTTGTGTGTTGGAGGTCGCTGAG
TAGTGCGCGAGCAAAATTTAAGCTACAACAAGGCAAGGCTTGACCGACAATTGCATGAAGAATCTGCTTA
GGGTTAGGCGTTTTGCGCTGCTTCGCGATGTACGGGCCAGATATACGCGTTGACATTGATTATTGACTAG
TTATTAATAGTAATCAATTACGGGGTCATTAGTTCATAGCCCATATATGGAGTTCCGCGTTACATAACTT
ACGGTAAATGGCCCGCCTGGCTGACCGCCCAACGACCCCCGCCCATTGACGTCAATAATGACGTATGTTC
CCATAGTAACGCCAATAGGGACTTTCCATTGACGTCAATGGGTGGAGTATTTACGGTAAACTGCCCACTT
GGCAGTACATCAAGTGTATCATATGCCAAGTACGCCCCCTATTGACGTCAATGACGGTAAATGGCCCGCC
TGGCATTATGCCCAGTACATGACCTTATGGGACTTTCCTACTTGGCAGTACATCTACGTATTAGTCATCG
CTATTACCATGGTGATGCGGTTTTGGCAGTACATCAATGGGCGTGGATAGCGGTTTGACTCACGGGGATT
TCCAAGTCTCCACCCCATTGACGTCAATGGGAGTTTGTTTTGGCACCAAAATCAACGGGACTTTCCAAAA
TGTCGTAACAACTCCGCCCCATTGACGCAAATGGGCGGTAGGCGTGTACGGTGGGAGGTCTATATAAGCA
GCGCGTTTTGCCTGTACTGGGTCTCTCTGGTTAGACCAGATCTGAGCCTGGGAGCTCTCTGGCTAACTAG
GGAACCCACTGCTTAAGCCTCAATAAAGCTTGCCTTGAGTGCTTCAAGTAGTGTGTGCCCGTCTGTTGTG
TGACTCTGGTAACTAGAGATCCCTCAGACCCTTTTAGTCAGTGTGGAAAATCTCTAGCAGTGGCGCCCGA
ACAGGGACTTGAAAGCGAAAGGGAAACCAGAGGAGCTCTCTCGACGCAGGACTCGGCTTGCTGAAGCGCG
CACGGCAAGAGGCGAGGGGCGGCGACTGGTGAGTACGCCAAAAATTTTGACTAGCGGAGGCTAGAAGGAG
AGAGATGGGTGCGAGAGCGTCAGTATTAAGCGGGGGAGAATTAGATCGCGATGGGAAAAAATTCGGTTAA
GGCCAGGGGGAAAGAAAAAATATAAATTAAAACATATAGTATGGGCAAGCAGGGAGCTAGAACGATTCGC
AGTTAATCCTGGCCTGTTAGAAACATCAGAAGGCTGTAGACAAATACTGGGACAGCTACAACCATCCCTT
CAGACAGGATCAGAAGAACTTAGATCATTATATAATACAGTAGCAACCCTCTATTGTGTGCATCAAAGGA
TAGAGATAAAAGACACCAAGGAAGCTTTAGACAAGATAGAGGAAGAGCAAAACAAAAGTAAGACCACCGC
ACAGCAAGCGGCCGCTGATCTTCAGACCTGGAGGAGGAGATATGAGGGACAATTGGAGAAGTGAATTATA
TAAATATAAAGTAGTAAAAATTGAACCATTAGGAGTAGCACCCACCAAGGCAAAGAGAAGAGTGGTGCAG
AGAGAAAAAAGAGCAGTGGGAATAGGAGCTTTGTTCCTTGGGTTCTTGGGAGCAGCAGGAAGCACTATGG
GCGCAGCGTCAATGACGCTGACGGTACAGGCCAGACAATTATTGTCTGGTATAGTGCAGCAGCAGAACAA
TTTGCTGAGGGCTATTGAGGCGCAACAGCATCTGTTGCAACTCACAGTCTGGGGCATCAAGCAGCTCCAG
GCAAGAATCCTGGCTGTGGAAAGATACCTAAAGGATCAACAGCTCCTGGGGATTTGGGGTTGCTCTGGAA
AACTCATTTGCACCACTGCTGTGCCTTGGAATGCTAGTTGGAGTAATAAATCTCTGGAACAGATTTGGAA
TCACACGACCTGGATGGAGTGGGACAGAGAAATTAACAATTACACAAGCTTAATACACTCCTTAATTGAA
GAATCGCAAAACCAGCAAGAAAAGAATGAACAAGAATTATTGGAATTAGATAAATGGGCAAGTTTGTGGA
ATTGGTTTAACATAACAAATTGGCTGTGGTATATAAAATTATTCATAATGATAGTAGGAGGCTTGGTAGG
TTTAAGAATAGTTTTTGCTGTACTTTCTATAGTGAATAGAGTTAGGCAGGGATATTCACCATTATCGTTT
CAGACCCACCTCCCAACCCCGAGGGGACCCGACAGGCCCGAAGGAATAGAAGAAGAAGGTGGAGAGAGAG
ACAGAGACAGATCCATTCGATTAGTGAACGGATCGGCACTGCGTGCGCCAATTCTGCAGACAAATGGCAG
TATTCATCCACAATTTTAAAAGAAAAGGGGGGATTGGGGGGTACAGTGCAGGGGAAAGAATAGTAGACAT
AATAGCAACAGACATACAAACTAAAGAATTACAAAAACAAATTACAAAAATTCAAAATTTTCGGGTTTAT
TACAGGGACAGCAGAGATCCAGTTTGGTTAATTAAGGTACCGATATCACTAGTGTTCCATTAACTGCGCT
AAAAATAATTTTTAAATCTTTTTTAGCTTCTTGCTCTTTTTTGTACGTCTCTGTTTTAGAGCTAGAAATA
GCAAGTTAAAATAAGGCTAGTCCGTTATCAACTTGAAAAAGTGGCACCGAGTCGGTGCTTTTTTGAATTC
GCTAGCTAGGTCTTGAAAGGAGTGGGAATTGGCTCCGGTGCCCGTCAGTGGGCAGAGCGCACATCGCCCA
CAGTCCCCGAGAAGTTGGGGGGAGGGGTCGGCAATTGATCCGGTGCCTAGAGAAGGTGGCGCGGGGTAAA
CTGGGAAAGTGATGTCGTGTACTGGCTCCGCCTTTTTCCCGAGGGTGGGGGAGAACCGTATATAAGTGCA
GTAGTCGCCGTGAACGTTCTTTTTCGCAACGGGTTTGCCGCCAGAACACAGGACCGGTTCTAGAGCGCTG
CCACCATGCAGAGTAATAAAACTTTTAACTTGGAGAAGCAAAACCATACTCCAAGAAAGCATCATCAACA
TCACCACCAGCAGCAGCACCACCAGCAGCAACAGCAGCAGCCGCCACCACCGCCAATACCTGCAAATGGG
CAACAGGCCAGCAGCCAAAATGAAGGCTTGACTATTGACCTGAAGAATTTTAGAAAACCAGGAGAGAAGA
CCTTCACCCAACGAAGCCGTCTTTTTGTGGGAAATCTTCCTCCCGACATCACTGAGGAAGAAATGAGGAA
ACTATTTGAGAAATATGGAAAGGCAGGCGAAGTCTTCATTCATAAGGATAAAGGATTTGGCTTTATCCGC
TTGGAAACCCGAACCCTAGCGGAGATTGCCAAAGTGGAGCTGGACAATATGCCACTCCGTGGAAAGCAGC
TGCGTGTGCGCTTTGCCTGCCATAGTGCATCCCTTACAGTTCGAAACCTTCCTCAGTATGTGTCCAACGA
ACTGCTGGAAGAAGCCTTTTCTGTGTTTGGCCAGGTAGAGAGGGCTGTAGTCATTGTGGATGATCGAGGA
AGGCCCTCAGGAAAAGGCATTGTTGAGTTCTCAGGGAAGCCAGCTGCTCGGAAAGCTCTGGACAGATGCA
GTGAAGGCTCCTTCCTGCTAACCACATTTCCTCGTCCTGTGACTGTGGAGCCCATGGACCAGTTAGATGA
TGAAGAGGGACTTCCAGAGAAGCTGGTTATAAAAAACCAGCAATTTCACAAGGAACGAGAGCAGCCACCC
AGATTTGCACAGCCTGGCTCCTTTGAGTATGAATATGCCATGCGCTGGAAGGCACTCATTGAGATGGAGA
AGCAGCAGCAGGACCAAGTGGACCGCAACATCAAGGAGGCTCGTGAGAAGCTGGAGATGGAGATGGAAGC
TGCACGCCATGAGCACCAGGTCATGCTAATGAGACAGGATTTGATGAGGCGCCAAGAAGAACTTCGGAGG
ATGGAAGAGCTGCACAACCAAGAGGTGCAAAAACGAAAGCAACTGGAGCTCAGGCAGGAGGAAGAGCGCA
GGCGCCGTGAAGAAGAGATGCGGCGGCAGCAAGAAGAAATGATGCGGCGACAGCAGGAAGGATTCAAGGG
AACCTTCCCTGATGCGGGATCCATGGTGAGCAAGGGCGAGGAGCTGTTCACCGGGGTGGTGCCCATCCTG
GTCGAGCTGGACGGCGACGTAAACGGCCACAAGTTCAGCGTGTCCGGCGAGGGCGAGGGCGATGCCACCT
ACGGCAAGCTGACCCTGAAGTTCATCTGCACCACCGGCAAGCTGCCCGTGCCCTGGCCCACCCTCGTGAC
CACCCTGACCTACGGCGTGCAGTGCTTCAGCCGCTACCCCGACCACATGAAGCAGCACGACTTCTTCAAG
TCCGCCATGCCCGAAGGCTACGTCCAGGAGCGCACCATCTTCTTCAAGGACGACGGCAACTACAAGACCC
GCGCCGAGGTGAAGTTCGAGGGCGACACCCTGGTGAACCGCATCGAGCTGAAGGGCATCGACTTCAAGGA
GGACGGCAACATCCTGGGGCACAAGCTGGAGTACAACTACAACAGCCACAACGTCTATATCATGGCCGAC
AAGCAGAAGAACGGCATCAAGGTGAACTTCAAGATCCGCCACAACATCGAGGACGGCAGCGTGCAGCTCG
CCGACCACTACCAGCAGAACACCCCCATCGGCGACGGCCCCGTGCTGCTGCCCGACAACCACTACCTGAG
CACCCAGTCCGCCCTGAGCAAAGACCCCAACGAGAAGCGCGATCACATGGTCCTGCTGGAGTTCGTGACC
GCCGCCGGGATCACTCTCGGCATGGACGAGCTGTACAAGTGAGGATCCGGGGTTGGGGTTGCGCCTTTTC
CAAGGCAGCCCTGGGTTTGCGCAGGGACGCGGCTGCTCTGGGCGTGGTTCCGGGAAACGCAGCGGCGCCG
ACCCTGGGTCTCGCACATTCTTCACGTCCGTTCGCAGCGTCACCCGGATCTTCGCCGCTACCCTTGTGGG
CCCCCCGGCGACGCTTCCTGCTCCGCCCCTAAGTCGGGAAGGTTCCTTGCGGTTCGCGGCGTGCCGGACG
TGACAAACGGAAGCCGCACGTCTCACTAGTACCCTCGCAGACGGACAGCGCCAGGGAGCAATGGCAGCGC
GCCGACCGCGATGGGCTGTGGCCAATAGCGGCTGCTCAGCAGGGCGCGCCGAGAGCAGCGGCCGGGAAGG
GGCGGTGCGGGAGGCGGGGTGTGGGGCGGTAGTGTGGGCCCTGTTCCTGCCCGCGCGGTGTTCCGCATTC
TGCAAGCCTCCGGAGCGCACGTCGGCAGTCGGCTCCCTCGTTGACCGAATCACCGACCTCTCTCCCCAGG
CCACCATGGATGGCCAAGCCTTTGTCTCAAGAAGAATCCACCCTCATTGAAAGAGCAACGGCTACAATCA
ACAGCATCCCCATCTCTGAAGACTACAGCGTCGCCAGCGCAGCTCTCTCTAGCGACGGCCGCATCTTCAC
TGGTGTCAATGTATATCATTTTACTGGGGGACCTTGTGCAGAACTCGTGGTGCTGGGCACTGCTGCTGCT
GCGGCAGCTGGCAACCTGACTTGTATCGTCGCGATCGGAAATGAGAACAGGGGCATCTTGAGCCCCTGCG
GACGGTGCCGACAGGTGCTTCTCGATCTGCATCCTGGGATCAAAGCCATAGTGAAGGACAGTGATGGACA
GCCGACGGCAGTTGGGATTCGTGAATTGCTGCCCTCTGGTTATGTGTGGGAGGGCTAATCGATTCGACAA
TCAACCTCTGGATTACAAAATTTGTGAAAGATTGACTGGTATTCTTAACTATGTTGCTCCTTTTACGCTA
TGTGGATACGCTGCTTTAATGCCTTTGTATCATGCTATTGCTTCCCGTATGGCTTT
